Addgene plasmid #235794: pME_G_0_1_023_5C6SF
Purpose: 5' Connector 6 Short Forward in the M1 position used to dictate position for lvl2 assembly
Depositing lab: Tobias Erb. Depositing organization: Max Planck Institute for Terrestrial Microbiology. Publication: A modular high-throughput approach for advancing synthetic biology in the chloroplast of Chlamydomonas. Inckemann RM, Chotel T, Burgis M, Brinkmann CK, Andreas L, Baumann J, Sharma P, Klose M, Barrett J, Ries F, Paczia N, Glatter T, Mackinder LCM, Willmund F, Erb TJ. Nat Plants. 2025 Nov;11(11):2332-2349. doi: 10.1038/s41477-025-02126-2. Epub 2025 Nov 3. PubMed 41184475.
Backbone
  Vector backbone: pME_Cp_UAV_GFP
  Backbone size w/o insert (bp): 2101
  Vector type: Synthetic Biology
Growth in bacteria
  Bacterial resistance: Chloramphenicol, 25 μg/mL
  Growth temperature: 37°C
  Growth strain: DH5alpha
  Copy number: High Copy
Gene/Insert
  Gene/Insert name: 5' Connector 6 Short Forward
  Species: Synthetic
  Insert size (bp): 19
  Mutation: none
  Cloning method: Restriction Enzyme; 5′ cloning site BsaI (destroyed during cloning); 3′ cloning site BsaI (destroyed during cloning)
  Sequencing primers: 5′ CGTATCACGAGGCAGAATTTC; 3′ CCTGCATAACGCGAAGTAATC
Terms and licenses: Academic/Nonprofit Terms; Industry Terms: Not Available to Industry
Depositor comments: Please visit https://doi.org/10.1101/2024.05.08.593163 for bioRxiv preprint.
How to cite: pME_G_0_1_023_5C6SF was a gift from Tobias Erb (Addgene plasmid # 235794 ; http://n2t.net/addgene:235794 ; RRID:Addgene_235794)
