[The description below was written by a language model from this plasmid's Addgene catalogue record and pLannotate feature annotations shown in this document.]
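Description:
pME_G_0_1_023_5C6SF is a small synthetic-biology part plasmid from a modular cloning toolkit developed for engineering the chloroplast of Chlamydomonas. It is built on the pME_Cp_UAV_GFP backbone, whose name suggests a universal acceptor vector with a GFP dropout, although the record does not describe the backbone further and no GFP feature is annotated in the finished 2,120 nt sequence. The plasmid is maintained in E. coli at high copy through a ColE1/pUC-type origin of replication and is selected with chloramphenicol, conferred by the cat gene under its native promoter and followed by the lambda t0 terminator.

The payload is a 19 bp synthetic sequence, 5' Connector 6 Short Forward, inserted by BsaI-based cloning in which both BsaI sites were destroyed. It is too short to be picked up by the automated annotation, so it does not appear in the feature table. By position it presumably lies in the short unannotated stretch between the BioBrick prefix and suffix, which flank the cloning region. That region is insulated from the rest of the plasmid by a putative bacterial terminator on one side and a his operon terminator on the other. The insert has no promoter, coding sequence or reporter and is purely a structural assembly element.

According to the record, the connector occupies the M1 position of the assembly scheme and dictates where a unit will sit in a subsequent level 2 assembly. It therefore serves as an addressing part that sets the order of transcription units when they are combined into multigene constructs. The construct is used as a stock component for such hierarchical assemblies, not as an expression or delivery vector in its own right.
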