Features (pLannotate 1.2.2; 8 found; start..end, strand, type, name):
     44..63      +  misc_feature   BioBrick suffix: universal suffix for all parts
     64..121     +  terminator     his operon terminator: This putative transcriptin terminator from the E. coli his operon has a 2-bp deletion introduced during synthesis. Its efficiency has not been determined.
    316..904     -  rep_origin     ori: high-copy-number ColE1/pMB1/pBR322/pUC origin of replication
   1087..1181    -  terminator     lambda t0 terminator: transcription terminator from phage lambda
   1205..1861    -  CDS            cat: CAT_ECOLX - Experimental evidence at protein level: Swiss-Prot protein existence level 1. This enzyme is an effector of chloramphenicol resistance in bacteria. From Escherichia coli. This protein is used as a marker in many commonly used cloning vectors, such as pACYC184.
   1862..1959    -  promoter       cat promoter: promoter of the E. coli cat gene encoding chloramphenicol acetyltransferase
   2045..2088    -  terminator     bacterial terminator: putative bacterial transcription terminator
   2091..2112    +  misc_feature   BioBrick prefix: BioBrick prefix for parts that do not start with "ATG"
>Addgene plasmid #235794 | pME_G_0_1_023_5C6SF | addgene full sequence | sequence record 475791 | Addgene NGS Result
GGTCTCGAACACGTCTCGCGGCGGAGAGAGACCACTCATCGCGACTAGTAGCGGCCGCTGCAGTCCGGCA
AAAAAGGGCAAGGTGTCACCACCCTGCCCTTTTTCTTTAAAACCGAAAAGATTACTTCGCGTTATGCAGG
CTTCCTCGCTCACTGACTCGCTGCGCTCGGTCGTTCGGCTGCGGCGAGCGGTATCAGCTCACTCAAAGGC
GGTAATACGGTTATCCACAGAATCAGGGGATAACGCAGGAAAGAACATGTGAGCAAAAGGCCAGCAAAAG
GCCAGGAACCGTAAAAAGGCCGCGTTGCTGGCGTTTTTCCACAGGCTCCGCCCCCCTGACGAGCATCACA
AAAATCGACGCTCAAGTCAGAGGTGGCGAAACCCGACAGGACTATAAAGATACCAGGCGTTTCCCCCTGG
AAGCTCCCTCGTGCGCTCTCCTGTTCCGACCCTGCCGCTTACCGGATACCTGTCCGCCTTTCTCCCTTCG
GGAAGCGTGGCGCTTTCTCATAGCTCACGCTGTAGGTATCTCAGTTCGGTGTAGGTCGTTCGCTCCAAGC
TGGGCTGTGTGCACGAACCCCCCGTTCAGCCCGACCGCTGCGCCTTATCCGGTAACTATCGTCTTGAGTC
CAACCCGGTAAGACACGACTTATCGCCACTGGCAGCAGCCACTGGTAACAGGATTAGCAGAGCGAGGTAT
GTAGGCGGTGCTACAGAGTTCTTGAAGTGGTGGCCTAACTACGGCTACACTAGAAGAACAGTATTTGGTA
TCTGCGCTCTGCTGAAGCCAGTTACCTTCGGAAAAAGAGTTGGTAGCTCTTGATCCGGCAAACAAACCAC
CGCTGGTAGCGGTGGTTTTTTTGTTTGCAAGCAGCAGATTACGCGCAGAAAAAAAGGATCTCAAGAAGAT
CCTTTGATCTTTTCTACGGGGTCTGACGCTCAGTGGAACGAAAACTCACGTTAAGGGATTTTGGTCATGA
GATTATCAAAAAGGATCTTCACCTAGATCCTTTTAAATTAAAAATGAAGTTTTAAATCAATCTAAAGTAT
ATATGAGTAAACTTGGTCTGACAGCTCGAGGCTTGGATTCTCACCAATAAAAAACGCCCGGCGGCAACCG
AGCGTTCTGAACAAATCCAGATGGAGTTCTGAGGTCATTACTGGATCTATCAACAGGAGTCCAAGCGAGC
TCGATATCAAATTACGCCCCGCCCTGCCACTCGTCGCAGTACTGTTGTAATTCATTAAGCATTCTGCCGA
CATGGAAGCCATCACAAACGGCATGATGAACCTGAATCGCCAGCGGCATCAGCACCTTGTCGCCTTGCGT
ATAATATTTGCCCATGGTGAAAACGGGGGCGAAGAAGTTGTCCATATTGGCCACGTTTAAATCAAAACTG
GTGAAACTCACCCAGGGATTGGCTGATACGAAAAACATATTCTCAATAAACCCTTTAGGGAAATAGGCCA
GGTTTTCACCGTAACACGCCACATCTTGCGAATATATGTGTAGAAACTGCCGGAAATCGTCGTGGTATTC
ACTCCAGAGTGATGAAAACGTTTCAGTTTGCTCATGGAAAACGGTGTAACAAGGGTGAACACTATCCCAT
ATCACCAGCTCACCGTCTTTCATTGCCATACGAAATTCCGGATGAGCATTCATCAGGCGGGCAAGAATGT
GAATAAAGGCCGGATAAAACTTGTGCTTATTTTTCTTTACGGTCTTTAAAAAGGCCGTAATATCCAGCTG
AACGGTCTGGTTATAGGTACATTGAGCAACTGACTGAAATGCCTCAAAATGTTCTTTACGATGCCATTGG
GATATATCAACGGTGGTATATCCAGTGATTTTTTTCTCCATTTTAGCTTCCTTAGCTCCTGAAAATCTCG
ATAACTCAAAAAATACGCCCGGTAGTGATCTTATTTCATTATGGTGAAAGTTGGAACCTCTTACGTGCCC
GATCAACTCGAGTGCCACCTGACGTCTAAGAAACCATTATTATCATGACATTAACCTATAAAAATAGGCG
TATCACGAGGCAGAATTTCAGATAAAAAAAATCCTTAGCTTTCGCTAAGGATGATTTCTGGAATTCGCGG
CCGCTTCTAGAGCGATGAGT
